Addgene plasmid #144899: TFORF3423
Purpose: Lentiviral vector for overexpressing transcription factor ORFs with unique 24-bp barcodes. Barcodes facilitate identification of transcription factors in pooled screens.
Depositing lab: Feng Zhang. Depositing organization: Broad Institute. Publication: A transcription factor atlas of directed differentiation. Joung J, Ma S, Tay T, Geiger-Schuller KR, Kirchgatterer PC, Verdine VK, Guo B, Arias-Garcia MA, Allen WE, Singh A, Kuksenko O, Abudayyeh OO, Gootenberg JS, Fu Z, Macrae RK, Buenrostro JD, Regev A, Zhang F. Cell. 2023 Jan 5;186(1):209-229.e26. doi: 10.1016/j.cell.2022.11.026. PubMed 36608654.
Backbone
  Vector backbone: pLX_TRC317
  Backbone manufacturer: Broad Institute Genetic Perturbation Platform
  Backbone size w/o insert (bp): 8264
  Vector type: Mammalian Expression, Lentiviral
  Selectable markers: Puromycin
Growth in bacteria
  Bacterial resistance: Ampicillin, 100 μg/mL
  Growth temperature: 37°C
  Growth strain: NEB Stable
  Copy number: High Copy
Gene/Insert
  Gene/Insert name: ZNF345
  Species: H. sapiens (human)
  Insert size (bp): 1670
  Entrez Gene: ZNF345 (a.k.a. HZF10, FLJ36827, FLJ51247, FLJ96023, MGC33794)
  Promoter: EF1a
  Tag / fusion protein: V5 (C terminal on insert)
  Cloning method: Gateway Cloning
  Sequencing primers: 5′ GGGTGGAGACTGAAGTTAGGCCAG; 3′ CACATAGCGTAAAAGGAGCAACATAG
Resource information
  A portion of this plasmid was derived from a plasmid made by: Broad Institute Genetic Perturbation Platform
Terms and licenses: Academic/Nonprofit Terms; Industry Terms: Not Available to Industry
Depositor comments: NM_003419.4 Please test multiple small colonies in case of plasmid recombination. To make this collection available in a timely manner, a portion of this collection was not fully sequenced by Addgene. If an Addgene verified full plasmid sequence is not available, please contact us prior to placing an order to request the full sequence.
How to cite: TFORF3423 was a gift from Feng Zhang (Addgene plasmid # 144899 ; http://n2t.net/addgene:144899 ; RRID:Addgene_144899)
