[The description below was written by a language model from this plasmid's Addgene catalogue record and pLannotate feature annotations shown in this document.]
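Description:
TFORF3423 is a lentiviral mammalian expression plasmid built on the pLX_TRC317 backbone that carries the human zinc-finger gene ZNF345 as one member of a barcoded transcription factor ORF collection. In bacteria it is maintained through a high-copy ColE1/pUC-type origin and selected with ampicillin via the bla gene. An f1 origin and remnants of a lac/lacZα cloning region flanked by T7 and T3 promoters are also present in the backbone. The depositor warns that the plasmid can recombine, as is common for LTR-containing vectors.

The viral portion has a third-generation, self-inactivating layout. An RSV promoter drives a truncated HIV-1 5' LTR, followed by the Ψ packaging signal with a partial gag sequence, the Rev response element for nuclear export of the genomic RNA, a cPPT/CTS element, WPRE to boost transcript expression, and a ΔU3 3' LTR followed by an SV40 polyadenylation signal. Within this transfer cassette, an SV40 early promoter drives puromycin N-acetyltransferase for selection of transduced cells. A separate EF-1α promoter drives the ZNF345 ORF, which was inserted by Gateway cloning between attB1 and attB2 sites and is fused at its C terminus to a V5 epitope tag for detection. The automated annotation labels only the first part of the ORF as ZNF345, but the span between the att sites is broadly consistent with the recorded insert size.

According to the record, each construct in the collection carries a unique 24-bp barcode, which is not annotated in the feature table. The barcode allows the overexpressed transcription factor to be identified in pooled screens, such as those probing directed differentiation.
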