Features (pLannotate 1.2.2; 34 found; start..end, strand, type, name):
      5..231     +  promoter       RSV promoter: Rous sarcoma virus enhancer/promoter
    232..412     +  LTR            5' LTR (truncated): truncated 5' long terminal repeat (LTR) from HIV-1
    459..584     +  misc_feature   HIV-1 Ψ: packaging signal of human immunodeficiency virus type 1
    568..931     +  CDS            HIV-1 gag (fragment): gag protein from human immunodeficiency virus 1; gag
   1077..1310    +  misc_feature   RRE: The Rev response element (RRE) of HIV-1 allows for Rev-dependent mRNA export from the nucleus to the cytoplasm.
   1687..1713    +  CDS            Rev (fragment): human immunodeficiency virus 1 (HIV-1) Rev protein; rev; enhances nuclear export of unspliced and incompletely spliced viral mRNAs
   1720..1743    +  promoter       SV40 promoter (fragment): SV40 early promoter
   1744..1815    +  promoter       SV40 promoter (fragment): SV40 enhancer and early promoter
   1839..1974    +  rep_origin     SV40 ori: SV40 origin of replication
   2020..2616    +  CDS            PuroR (fragment): puromycin N-acetyltransferase; pac from Streptomyces; confers resistance to puromycin
   2665..2782    +  misc_feature   cPPT/CTS: central polypurine tract and central termination sequence of HIV-1
   2847..2913    +  CDS            small t antigen (fragment): SV40 (simian virus 40) small t antigen
   2920..4098    +  promoter       EF-1α promoter: strong constitutive promoter for human elongation factor EF-1α
   4119..4136    +  protein_bind   attB1 (fragment): mutant version of attB; core recombination site for the Gateway® BP reaction BP Clonase™
   4142..4378    +  CDS            ZNF345 (fragment): ZN345_HUMAN - Experimental evidence at protein level: Swiss-Prot protein existence level 1. May be involved in transcriptional regulation. From Homo sapiens (Human).
   5608..5631    -  protein_bind   attB2: mutant version of attB; recombination site for the Gateway® BP reaction BP Clonase™
   5639..5680    +  CDS            V5 tag: epitope tag from simian virus 5
   5696..5749    +  promoter       U6 promoter (fragment): RNA polymerase III promoter for human U6 snRNA
   5791..6379    +  misc_feature   WPRE: woodchuck hepatitis virus posttranscriptional regulatory element
   6430..6449    +  misc_feature   cPPT/CTS (fragment): central polypurine tract and central termination sequence of HIV-1
   6451..6684    +  LTR            3' LTR (ΔU3): self-inactivating 3' long terminal repeat (LTR) from HIV-1
   6762..6883    +  polyA_signal   SV40 poly(A) signal: SV40 polyadenylation signal
   6923..7058    +  rep_origin     SV40 ori: SV40 origin of replication
   7079..7097    -  promoter       T7 promoter: promoter for bacteriophage T7 RNA polymerase
   7105..7260    +  CDS            lacZα (fragment): LacZα fragment of β-galactosidase; lacZ fragment
   7265..7693    +  rep_origin     f1 ori (sequence partly withheld): f1 bacteriophage origin of replication; arrow indicates direction of (+) strand synthesis
   7746..7850    +  promoter       AmpR promoter: bla
   7851..8711    +  CDS            AmpR: β-lactamase; bla; confers resistance to ampicillin, carbenicillin, and related antibiotics
   8882..9470    +  rep_origin     ori: high-copy-number ColE1/pMB1/pBR322/pUC origin of replication
   9653..9745    +  CDS            lacI (fragment): lac repressor; lacI; The lac repressor binds to the lac operator to inhibit transcription in E. coli. This inhibition can be relieved by adding lactose or isopropyl-β-D-thiogalactopyranoside (IPTG).
   9758..9779    +  protein_bind   CAP binding site: CAP binding activates transcription in the presence of cAMP. E. coli catabolite activator protein
   9794..9824    +  promoter       lac promoter: promoter for the E. coli lac operon
   9832..9848    +  protein_bind   lac operator: The lac repressor binds to the lac operator to inhibit transcription in E. coli. This inhibition can be relieved by adding lactose or isopropyl-β-D-thiogalactopyranoside (IPTG). lac repressor encoded by lacI
   9893..9911    +  promoter       T3 promoter: promoter for bacteriophage T3 RNA polymerase
>Addgene plasmid #144899 | TFORF3423 | addgene full sequence | sequence record 404459 | Addgene NGS Result
TTAATGTAGTCTTATGCAATACTCTTGTAGTCTTGCAACATGGTAACGATGAGTTAGCAACATGCCTTAC
AAGGAGAGAAAAAGCACCGTGCATGCCGATTGGTGGAAGTAAGGTGGTACGATCGTGCCTTATTAGGAAG
GCAACAGACGGGTCTGACATGGATTGGACGAACCACTGAATTGCCGCATTGCAGAGATATTGTATTTAAG
TGCCTAGCTCGATACATAAACGGGTCTCTCTGGTTAGACCAGATCTGAGCCTGGGAGCTCTCTGGCTAAC
TAGGGAACCCACTGCTTAAGCCTCAATAAAGCTTGCCTTGAGTGCTTCAAGTAGTGTGTGCCCGTCTGTT
GTGTGACTCTGGTAACTAGAGATCCCTCAGACCCTTTTAGTCAGTGTGGAAAATCTCTAGCAGTGGCGCC
CGAACAGGGACTTGAAAGCGAAAGGGAAACCAGAGGAGCTCTCTCGACGCAGGACTCGGCTTGCTGAAGC
GCGCACGGCAAGAGGCGAGGGGCGGCGACTGGTGAGTACGCCAAAAATTTTGACTAGCGGAGGCTAGAAG
GAGAGAGATGGGTGCGAGAGCGTCAGTATTAAGCGGGGGAGAATTAGATCGCGATGGGAAAAAATTCGGT
TAAGGCCAGGGGGAAAGAAAAAATATAAATTAAAACATATAGTATGGGCAAGCAGGGAGCTAGAACGATT
CGCAGTTAATCCTGGCCTGTTAGAAACATCAGAAGGCTGTAGACAAATACTGGGACAGCTACAACCATCC
CTTCAGACAGGATCAGAAGAACTTAGATCATTATATAATACAGTAGCAACCCTCTATTGTGTGCATCAAA
GGATAGAGATAAAAGACACCAAGGAAGCTTTAGACAAGATAGAGGAAGAGCAAAACAAAAGTAAGACCAC
CGCACAGCAAGCGGCCGCTGATCTTCAGACCTGGAGGAGGAGATATGAGGGACAATTGGAGAAGTGAATT
ATATAAATATAAAGTAGTAAAAATTGAACCATTAGGAGTAGCACCCACCAAGGCAAAGAGAAGAGTGGTG
CAGAGAGAAAAAAGAGCAGTGGGAATAGGAGCTTTGTTCCTTGGGTTCTTGGGAGCAGCAGGAAGCACTA
TGGGCGCAGCGTCAATGACGCTGACGGTACAGGCCAGACAATTATTGTCTGGTATAGTGCAGCAGCAGAA
CAATTTGCTGAGGGCTATTGAGGCGCAACAGCATCTGTTGCAACTCACAGTCTGGGGCATCAAGCAGCTC
CAGGCAAGAATCCTGGCTGTGGAAAGATACCTAAAGGATCAACAGCTCCTGGGGATTTGGGGTTGCTCTG
GAAAACTCATTTGCACCACTGCTGTGCCTTGGAATGCTAGTTGGAGTAATAAATCTCTGGAACAGATTTG
GAATCACACGACCTGGATGGAGTGGGACAGAGAAATTAACAATTACACAAGCTTAATACACTCCTTAATT
GAAGAATCGCAAAACCAGCAAGAAAAGAATGAACAAGAATTATTGGAATTAGATAAATGGGCAAGTTTGT
GGAATTGGTTTAACATAACAAATTGGCTGTGGTATATAAAATTATTCATAATGATAGTAGGAGGCTTGGT
AGGTTTAAGAATAGTTTTTGCTGTACTTTCTATAGTGAATAGAGTTAGGCAGGGATATTCACCATTATCG
TTTCAGACCCACCTCCCAACCCCGAGGGGACCCATGCATTGCATCTCAATTAGTCAGCAACCAGGTGTGG
AAAGTCCCCAGGCTCCCCAGCAGGCAGAAGTATGCAAAGCATGCGTCTCAATTAGTCAGCAACCATAGTC
CCGCCCCTAACTCCGCCCATCCCGCCCCTAACTCCGCCCAGTTCCGCCCATTCTCCGCCCCATGGCTGAC
TAATTTTTTTTATTTATGCAGAGGCCGAGGCCGCCTCGGCCTCTGAGCTATTCCAGAAGTAGTGAGGAGG
CTTTTTTGGAGGCCTAGGCTTTTGCAAAAAGCTTTCTAGAGGTACCACCGGAGCTTACCATGACCGAGTA
CAAGCCCACGGTGCGCCTCGCCACCCGCGACGACGTCCCCAGGGCCGTACGCACCCTCGCCGCCGCGTTC
GCCGACTACCCCGCCACGCGCCACACCGTCGATCCGGACCGCCACATCGAGCGGGTCACCGAGCTGCAAG
AACTCTTCCTCACGCGCGTCGGGCTCGACATCGGCAAGGTGTGGGTCGCGGACGACGGCGCCGCCGTGGC
GGTCTGGACCACGCCGGAGAGCGTCGAAGCGGGGGCGGTGTTCGCCGAGATCGGCCCGCGCATGGCCGAG
TTGAGCGGTTCCCGGCTGGCCGCGCAGCAACAGATGGAAGGCCTCCTGGCGCCGCACCGGCCCAAGGAGC
CCGCGTGGTTCCTGGCCACCGTCGGCGTCTCGCCCGACCACCAGGGCAAGGGTCTGGGCAGCGCCGTCGT
GCTCCCCGGAGTGGAGGCGGCCGAGCGCGCCGGGGTGCCCGCCTTCCTGGAGACCTCCGCGCCCCGCAAC
CTCCCCTTCTACGAGCGGCTCGGCTTCACCGTCACCGCCGACGTCGAGGTGCCCGAAGGACCGCGCACCT
GGTGCATGACCCGCAAGCCCGGTGCCAGTTAACGAATTCTAGATCTTGAGACAAATGGCAGTATTCATCC
ACAATTTTAAAAGAAAAGGGGGGATTGGGGGGTACAGTGCAGGGGAAAGAATAGTAGACATAATAGCAAC
AGACATACAAACTAAAGAATTACAAAAACAAATTACAAAAATTCAAAATTTTCGGGTTTATTACAGGGAC
AGCAGAGATCCACTTTGGCGCCGGCTCGAGGCCTGCAGGTGCAAAGATGGATAAAGTTTTAAACAGAGAG
GAATCTTTGCAGCTAATGGACCTTCTAGGTCTTGAAAGGAGTGGGAATTGGCTCCGGTGCCCGTCAGTGG
GCAGAGCGCACATCGCCCACAGTCCCCGAGAAGTTGGGGGGAGGGGTCGGCAATTGAACCGGTGCCTAGA
GAAGGTGGCGCGGGGTAAACTGGGAAAGTGATGTCGTGTACTGGCTCCGCCTTTTTCCCGAGGGTGGGGG
AGAACCGTATATAAGTGCAGTAGTCGCCGTGAACGTTCTTTTTCGCAACGGGTTTGCCGCCAGAACACAG
GTAAGTGCCGTGTGTGGTTCCCGCGGGCCTGGCCTCTTTACGGGTTATGGCCCTTGCGTGCCTTGAATTA
CTTCCACCTGGCTGCAGTACGTGATTCTTGATCCCGAGCTTCGGGTTGGAAGTGGGTGGGAGAGTTCGAG
GCCTTGCGCTTAAGGAGCCCCTTCGCCTCGTGCTTGAGTTGAGGCCTGGCCTGGGCGCTGGGGCCGCCGC
GTGCGAATCTGGTGGCACCTTCGCGCCTGTCTCGCTGCTTTCGATAAGTCTCTAGCCATTTAAAATTTTT
GATGACCTGCTGCGACGCTTTTTTTCTGGCAAGATAGTCTTGTAAATGCGGGCCAAGATCTGCACACTGG
TATTTCGGTTTTTGGGGCCGCGGGCGGCGACGGGGCCCGTGCGTCCCAGCGCACATGTTCGGCGAGGCGG
GGCCTGCGAGCGCGGCCACCGAGAATCGGACGGGGGTAGTCTCAAGCTGGCCGGCCTGCTCTGGTGCCTG
GCCTCGCGCCGCCGTGTATCGCCCCGCCCTGGGCGGCAAGGCTGGCCCGGTCGGCACCAGTTGCGTGAGC
GGAAAGATGGCCGCTTCCCGGCCCTGCTGCAGGGAGCTCAAAATGGAGGACGCGGCGCTCGGGAGAGCGG
GCGGGTGAGTCACCCACACAAAGGAAAAGGGCCTTTCCGTCCTCAGCCGTCGCTTCATGTGACTCCACGG
AGTACCGGGCGCCGTCCAGGCACCTCGATTAGTTCTCGAGCTTTTGGAGTACGTCGTCTTTAGGTTGGGG
GGAGGGGTTTTATGCGATGGAGTTTCCCCACACTGAGTGGGTGGAGACTGAAGTTAGGCCAGCTTGGCAC
TTGATGTAATTCTCCTTGGAATTTGCCCTTTTTGAGTTTGGATCTTGGTTCATTCTCAAGCCTCAGACAG
TGGTTCAAAGTTTTTTTCTTCCATTTCAGGTGTCGTGAGGCTAGCATCGATTGATCAACAAGTTTGTACA
AAAAAGTTGGCATGGAAAACCTTACAAAACACAGCATTGAGTGTTCAAGTTTCAGAGGTGATTGGGAATG
TAAAAACCAGTTTGAGAGAAAACAGGGATCTCAGGAAGGACATTTCAGTGAAATGATATTTACTCCTGAA
GACATGCCCACTTTCAGTATCCAGCATCAGAGAATTCATACTGATGAGAAACTCCTTGAATGTAAGGAAT
GTGGGAAGGATTTTAGTTTTGTATCAGTCCTTGTTCGACATCAGCGAATTCATACTGGTGAGAAACCTTA
TGAATGCAAAGAATGTGGCAAGGCCTTTGGTAGTGGTGCAAACCTTGCTTACCATCAAAGAATTCATACT
GGTGAGAAGCCTTTTGAATGTAAAGAATGTGGGAAGGCCTTTGGTAGTGGCTCAAACCTTACTCACCATC
AGAGAATTCATACTGGTGAGAAACCCTATGAGTGTAAGGAATGTGGGAAAGCCTTTAGTTTTGGATCAGG
CCTTATTCGACATCAGATCATTCACAGTGGTGAGAAGCCTTATGAGTGTAAGGAATGTGGGAAGTCCTTT
AGTTTTGAATCAGCCCTTATTCGGCATCACAGAATTCACACAGGTGAGAAACCTTATGAATGTATAGATT
GTGGTAAAGCCTTTGGCAGTGGTTCAAACCTTACTCAACATCGGCGGATTCATACTGGTGAGAAACCTTA
TGAATGCAAAGCATGTGGAATGGCCTTTAGCAGTGGTTCGGCTCTTACTCGGCATCAGAGAATTCATACC
GGTGAGAAACCATATATATGTAATGAATGTGGTAAGGCCTTTAGTTTTGGATCAGCCCTTACTCGACATC
AAAGAATTCATACTGGTGAGAAACCTTATGTATGTAAGGAATGTGGGAAGGCTTTTAATAGTGGCTCAGA
TCTCACTCAGCATCAGAGAATTCACACTGGTGAGAAACCCTATGAGTGTAAGGAGTGTGAGAAAGCCTTT
AGAAGTGGTTCAAAACTTATTCAGCATCAAAGAATGCATACTGGAGAGAAACCTTATGAATGTAAGGAAT
GTGGGAAGACCTTTAGTAGTGGTTCAGACCTTACTCAACATCACAGAATTCATACTGGTGAGAAACCCTA
TGAATGTAAGGAATGTGGGAAGGCCTTTGGTAGTGGCTCAAAACTTATCCAACACCAGCTAATCCATACT
GGTGAAAGACCCTATGAATGTAAAGAATGTGGAAAGTCCTTTAGTAGTGGTTCAGCTCTTAATCGGCACC
AGAGAATACACACTGGTGAGAAACCCTATGAATGTAAGGAGTGTGGGAAGGCTTTTTATAGTGGCTCAAG
CCTTACTCAGCATCAGAGAATTCATACAGGTGAGAAACTTTATGAATGTAAGAACTGTGGGAAGGCTTAT
GGGAGGGATTCAGAGTTTCAGCAACATAAGAAAAGTCATAATGGTAAGAAACTCTGCGAATTGGAAACTA
TAAATTGCCCAACTTTCTTGTACAAAGTGGTTGATATCGGTAAGCCTATCCCTAACCCTCTCCTCGGTCT
CGATTCTACGTAGTAATGAACTAGTCCGTAACTTGAAAGTATTTCGATTTCTTGGCTTTATATATCTTGT
GGAAAGGACGATGTTAAAATTCTCAGCTCTTGACCACGCGTTAAGTCGACAATCAACCTCTGGATTACAA
AATTTGTGAAAGATTGACTGGTATTCTTAACTATGTTGCTCCTTTTACGCTATGTGGATACGCTGCTTTA
ATGCCTTTGTATCATGCTATTGCTTCCCGTATGGCTTTCATTTTCTCCTCCTTGTATAAATCCTGGTTGC
TGTCTCTTTATGAGGAGTTGTGGCCCGTTGTCAGGCAACGTGGCGTGGTGTGCACTGTGTTTGCTGACGC
AACCCCCACTGGTTGGGGCATTGCCACCACCTGTCAGCTCCTTTCCGGGACTTTCGCTTTCCCCCTCCCT
ATTGCCACGGCGGAACTCATCGCCGCCTGCCTTGCCCGCTGCTGGACAGGGGCTCGGCTGTTGGGCACTG
ACAATTCCGTGGTGTTGTCGGGGAAATCATCGTCCTTTCCTTGGCTGCTCGCCTGTGTTGCCACCTGGAT
TCTGCGCGGGACGTCCTTCTGCTACGTCCCTTCGGCCCTCAATCCAGCGGACCTTCCTTCCCGCGGCCTG
CTGCCGGCTCTGCGGCCTCTTCCGCGTCTTCGCCTTCGCCCTCAGACGAGTCGGATCTCCCTTTGGGCCG
CCTCCCCGCGTCGACTTTAAGACCAATGACTTACAAGGCAGCTGTAGATCTTAGCCACTTTTTAAAAGAA
AAGGGGGGACTGGAAGGGCTAATTCACTCCCAACGAAGACAAGATCTGCTTTTTGCTTGTACTGGGTCTC
TCTGGTTAGACCAGATCTGAGCCTGGGAGCTCTCTGGCTAACTAGGGAACCCACTGCTTAAGCCTCAATA
AAGCTTGCCTTGAGTGCTTCAAGTAGTGTGTGCCCGTCTGTTGTGTGACTCTGGTAACTAGAGATCCCTC
AGACCCTTTTAGTCAGTGTGGAAAATCTCTAGCAGTACGTATAGTAGTTCATGTCATCTTATTATTCAGT
ATTTATAACTTGCAAAGAAATGAATATCAGAGAGTGAGAGGAACTTGTTTATTGCAGCTTATAATGGTTA
CAAATAAAGCAATAGCATCACAAATTTCACAAATAAAGCATTTTTTTCACTGCATTCTAGTTGTGGTTTG
TCCAAACTCATCAATGTATCTTATCATGTCTGGCTCTAGCTATCCCGCCCCTAACTCCGCCCATCCCGCC
CCTAACTCCGCCCAGTTCCGCCCATTCTCCGCCCCATGGCTGACTAATTTTTTTTATTTATGCAGAGGCC
GAGGCCGCCTCGGCCTCTGAGCTATTCCAGAAGTAGTGAGGAGGCTTTTTTGGAGGCCTAGGGACGTACC
CAATTCGCCCTATAGTGAGTCGTATTACGCGCGCTCACTGGCCGTCGTTTTACAACGTCGTGACTGGGAA
AACCCTGGCGTTACCCAACTTAATCGCCTTGCAGCACATCCCCCTTTCGCCAGCTGGCGTAATAGCGAAG
AGGCCCGCACCGATCGCCCTTCCCAACAGTTGCGCAGCCTGAATGGCGAATGGG
[124 nt withheld, positions 7265-7388]
C
[91 nt withheld, positions 7390-7480]
A
[49 nt withheld, positions 7482-7530]
CCTTTGACGTTGGAGTCCACGTTCTTT
[37 nt withheld, positions 7558-7594]
ACCCTATCTCGGTCTATTCTTTTGATTTATAAGGGATTTTGCCGATTTCGGCCTATTGGTTAAAAAATGA
GCTGATTTAACAAAAATTTAACGCGAATTTTAACAAAATATTAACGCTTACAATTTAGGTGGCACTTTTC
GGGGAAATGTGCGCGGAACCCCTATTTGTTTATTTTTCTAAATACATTCAAATATGTATCCGCTCATGAG
ACAATAACCCTGATAAATGCTTCAATAATATTGAAAAAGGAAGAGTATGAGTATTCAACATTTCCGTGTC
GCCCTTATTCCCTTTTTTGCGGCATTTTGCCTTCCTGTTTTTGCTCACCCAGAAACGCTGGTGAAAGTAA
AAGATGCTGAAGATCAGTTGGGTGCACGAGTGGGTTACATCGAACTGGATCTCAACAGCGGTAAGATCCT
TGAGAGTTTTCGCCCCGAAGAACGTTTTCCAATGATGAGCACTTTTAAAGTTCTGCTATGTGGCGCGGTA
TTATCCCGTATTGACGCCGGGCAAGAGCAACTCGGTCGCCGCATACACTATTCTCAGAATGACTTGGTTG
AGTACTCACCAGTCACAGAAAAGCATCTTACGGATGGCATGACAGTAAGAGAATTATGCAGTGCTGCCAT
AACCATGAGTGATAACACTGCGGCCAACTTACTTCTGACAACGATCGGAGGACCGAAGGAGCTAACCGCT
TTTTTGCACAACATGGGGGATCATGTAACTCGCCTTGATCGTTGGGAACCGGAGCTGAATGAAGCCATAC
CAAACGACGAGCGTGACACCACGATGCCTGTAGCAATGGCAACAACGTTGCGCAAACTATTAACTGGCGA
ACTACTTACTCTAGCTTCCCGGCAACAATTAATAGACTGGATGGAGGCGGATAAAGTTGCAGGACCACTT
CTGCGCTCGGCCCTTCCGGCTGGCTGGTTTATTGCTGATAAATCTGGAGCCGGTGAGCGTGGGTCTCGCG
GTATCATTGCAGCACTGGGGCCAGATGGTAAGCCCTCCCGTATCGTAGTTATCTACACGACGGGGAGTCA
GGCAACTATGGATGAACGAAATAGACAGATCGCTGAGATAGGTGCCTCACTGATTAAGCATTGGTAACTG
TCAGACCAAGTTTACTCATATATACTTTAGATTGATTTAAAACTTCATTTTTAATTTAAAAGGATCTAGG
TGAAGATCCTTTTTGATAATCTCATGACCAAAATCCCTTAACGTGAGTTTTCGTTCCACTGAGCGTCAGA
CCCCGTAGAAAAGATCAAAGGATCTTCTTGAGATCCTTTTTTTCTGCGCGTAATCTGCTGCTTGCAAACA
AAAAAACCACCGCTACCAGCGGTGGTTTGTTTGCCGGATCAAGAGCTACCAACTCTTTTTCCGAAGGTAA
CTGGCTTCAGCAGAGCGCAGATACCAAATACTGTTCTTCTAGTGTAGCCGTAGTTAGGCCACCACTTCAA
GAACTCTGTAGCACCGCCTACATACCTCGCTCTGCTAATCCTGTTACCAGTGGCTGCTGCCAGTGGCGAT
AAGTCGTGTCTTACCGGGTTGGACTCAAGACGATAGTTACCGGATAAGGCGCAGCGGTCGGGCTGAACGG
GGGGTTCGTGCACACAGCCCAGCTTGGAGCGAACGACCTACACCGAACTGAGATACCTACAGCGTGAGCT
ATGAGAAAGCGCCACGCTTCCCGAAGGGAGAAAGGCGGACAGGTATCCGGTAAGCGGCAGGGTCGGAACA
GGAGAGCGCACGAGGGAGCTTCCAGGGGGAAACGCCTGGTATCTTTATAGTCCTGTCGGGTTTCGCCACC
TCTGACTTGAGCGTCGATTTTTGTGATGCTCGTCAGGGGGGCGGAGCCTATGGAAAAACGCCAGCAACGC
GGCCTTTTTACGGTTCCTGGCCTTTTGCTGGCCTTTTGCTCACATGTTCTTTCCTGCGTTATCCCCTGAT
TCTGTGGATAACCGTATTACCGCCTTTGAGTGAGCTGATACCGCTCGCCGCAGCCGAACGACCGAGCGCA
GCGAGTCAGTGAGCGAGGAAGCGGAAGAGCGCCCAATACGCAAACCGCCTCTCCCCGCGCGTTGGCCGAT
TCATTAATGCAGCTGGCACGACAGGTTTCCCGACTGGAAAGCGGGCAGTGAGCGCAACGCAATTAATGTG
AGTTAGCTCACTCATTAGGCACCCCAGGCTTTACACTTTATGCTTCCGGCTCGTATGTTGTGTGGAATTG
TGAGCGGATAACAATTTCACACAGGAAACAGCTATGACCATGATTACGCCAAGCGCGCAATTAACCCTCA
CTAAAGGGAACAAAAGCTGGAGCTGCAAGC
