>Addgene plasmid #144899 | TFORF3423 | depositor partial sequence | sequence record 286812 | Insert
ATCGATTGATCAACAAGTTTGTACAAAAAAGTTGGCATGGAAAACCTTACAAAACACAGCATTGAGTGTT
CAAGTTTCAGAGGTGATTGGGAATGTAAAAACCAGTTTGAGAGAAAACAGGGATCTCAGGAAGGACATTT
CAGTGAAATGATATTTACTCCTGAAGACATGCCCACTTTCAGTATCCAGCATCAGAGAATTCATACTGAT
GAGAAACTCCTTGAATGTAAGGAATGTGGGAAGGATTTTAGTTTTGTATCAGTCCTTGTTCGACATCAGC
GAATTCATACTGGTGAGAAACCTTATGAATGCAAAGAATGTGGCAAGGCCTTTGGTAGTGGTGCAAACCT
TGCTTACCATCAAAGAATTCATACTGGTGAGAAGCCTTTTGAATGTAAAGAATGTGGGAAGGCCTTTGGT
AGTGGCTCAAACCTTACTCACCATCAGAGAATTCATACTGGTGAGAAACCCTATGAGTGTAAGGAATGTG
GGAAAGCCTTTAGTTTTGGATCAGGCCTTATTCGACATCAGATCATTCACAGTGGTGAGAAGCCTTATGA
GTGTAAGGAATGTGGGAAGTCCTTTAGTTTTGAATCAGCCCTTATTCGGCATCACAGAATTCACACAGGT
GAGAAACCTTATGAATGTATAGATTGTGGTAAAGCCTTTGGCAGTGGTTCAAACCTTACTCAACATCGGC
GGATTCATACTGGTGAGAAACCTTATGAATGCAAAGCATGTGGAATGGCCTTTAGCAGTGGTTCGGCTCT
TACTCGGCATCAGAGAATTCATACCGGTGAGAAACCATATATATGTAATGAATGTGGTAAGGCCTTTAGT
TTTGGATCAGCCCTTACTCGACATCAAAGAATTCATACTGGTGAGAAACCTTATGTATGTAAGGAATGTG
GGAAGGCTTTTAATAGTGGCTCAGATCTCACTCAGCATCAGAGAATTCACACTGGTGAGAAACCCTATGA
GTGTAAGGAGTGTGAGAAAGCCTTTAGAAGTGGTTCAAAACTTATTCAGCATCAAAGAATGCATACTGGA
GAGAAACCTTATGAATGTAAGGAATGTGGGAAGACCTTTAGTAGTGGTTCAGACCTTACTCAACATCACA
GAATTCATACTGGTGAGAAACCCTATGAATGTAAGGAATGTGGGAAGGCCTTTGGTAGTGGCTCAAAACT
TATCCAACACCAGCTAATCCATACTGGTGAAAGACCCTATGAATGTAAAGAATGTGGAAAGTCCTTTAGT
AGTGGTTCAGCTCTTAATCGGCACCAGAGAATACACACTGGTGAGAAACCCTATGAATGTAAGGAGTGTG
GGAAGGCTTTTTATAGTGGCTCAAGCCTTACTCAGCATCAGAGAATTCATACAGGTGAGAAACTTTATGA
ATGTAAGAACTGTGGGAAGGCTTATGGGAGGGATTCAGAGTTTCAGCAACATAAGAAAAGTCATAATGGT
AAGAAACTCTGCGAATTGGAAACTATAAATTGCCCAACTTTCTTGTACAAAGTGGTTGATATCGGTAAGC
CTATCCCTAACCCTCTCCTCGGTCTCGATTCTACGTAGTAATGAACTAGTCCGTAACTTGAAAGTATTTC
GATTTCTTGGCTTTATATATCTTGTGGAAAGGACGATGTTAAAATTCTCAGCTCTTGACC
