>Addgene plasmid #144899 | TFORF3423 | depositor partial sequence | sequence record 286813 | Barcode
TGTTAAAATTCTCAGCTCTTGACC
